>Addgene plasmid #144007 | TFORF2299 | addgene full sequence | sequence record 400526 | Addgene NGS Result
TTAATGTAGTCTTATGCAATACTCTTGTAGTCTTGCAACATGGTAACGATGAGTTAGCAACATGCCTTAC
AAGGAGAGAAAAAGCACCGTGCATGCCGATTGGTGGAAGTAAGGTGGTACGATCGTGCCTTATTAGGAAG
GCAACAGACGGGTCTGACATGGATTGGACGAACCACTGAATTGCCGCATTGCAGAGATATTGTATTTAAG
TGCCTAGCTCGATACATAAACGGGTCTCTCTGGTTAGACCAGATCTGAGCCTGGGAGCTCTCTGGCTAAC
TAGGGAACCCACTGCTTAAGCCTCAATAAAGCTTGCCTTGAGTGCTTCAAGTAGTGTGTGCCCGTCTGTT
GTGTGACTCTGGTAACTAGAGATCCCTCAGACCCTTTTAGTCAGTGTGGAAAATCTCTAGCAGTGGCGCC
CGAACAGGGACTTGAAAGCGAAAGGGAAACCAGAGGAGCTCTCTCGACGCAGGACTCGGCTTGCTGAAGC
GCGCACGGCAAGAGGCGAGGGGCGGCGACTGGTGAGTACGCCAAAAATTTTGACTAGCGGAGGCTAGAAG
GAGAGAGATGGGTGCGAGAGCGTCAGTATTAAGCGGGGGAGAATTAGATCGCGATGGGAAAAAATTCGGT
TAAGGCCAGGGGGAAAGAAAAAATATAAATTAAAACATATAGTATGGGCAAGCAGGGAGCTAGAACGATT
CGCAGTTAATCCTGGCCTGTTAGAAACATCAGAAGGCTGTAGACAAATACTGGGACAGCTACAACCATCC
CTTCAGACAGGATCAGAAGAACTTAGATCATTATATAATACAGTAGCAACCCTCTATTGTGTGCATCAAA
GGATAGAGATAAAAGACACCAAGGAAGCTTTAGACAAGATAGAGGAAGAGCAAAACAAAAGTAAGACCAC
CGCACAGCAAGCGGCCGCTGATCTTCAGACCTGGAGGAGGAGATATGAGGGACAATTGGAGAAGTGAATT
ATATAAATATAAAGTAGTAAAAATTGAACCATTAGGAGTAGCACCCACCAAGGCAAAGAGAAGAGTGGTG
CAGAGAGAAAAAAGAGCAGTGGGAATAGGAGCTTTGTTCCTTGGGTTCTTGGGAGCAGCAGGAAGCACTA
TGGGCGCAGCGTCAATGACGCTGACGGTACAGGCCAGACAATTATTGTCTGGTATAGTGCAGCAGCAGAA
CAATTTGCTGAGGGCTATTGAGGCGCAACAGCATCTGTTGCAACTCACAGTCTGGGGCATCAAGCAGCTC
CAGGCAAGAATCCTGGCTGTGGAAAGATACCTAAAGGATCAACAGCTCCTGGGGATTTGGGGTTGCTCTG
GAAAACTCATTTGCACCACTGCTGTGCCTTGGAATGCTAGTTGGAGTAATAAATCTCTGGAACAGATTTG
GAATCACACGACCTGGATGGAGTGGGACAGAGAAATTAACAATTACACAAGCTTAATACACTCCTTAATT
GAAGAATCGCAAAACCAGCAAGAAAAGAATGAACAAGAATTATTGGAATTAGATAAATGGGCAAGTTTGT
GGAATTGGTTTAACATAACAAATTGGCTGTGGTATATAAAATTATTCATAATGATAGTAGGAGGCTTGGT
AGGTTTAAGAATAGTTTTTGCTGTACTTTCTATAGTGAATAGAGTTAGGCAGGGATATTCACCATTATCG
TTTCAGACCCACCTCCCAACCCCGAGGGGACCCATGCATTGCATCTCAATTAGTCAGCAACCAGGTGTGG
AAAGTCCCCAGGCTCCCCAGCAGGCAGAAGTATGCAAAGCATGCGTCTCAATTAGTCAGCAACCATAGTC
CCGCCCCTAACTCCGCCCATCCCGCCCCTAACTCCGCCCAGTTCCGCCCATTCTCCGCCCCATGGCTGAC
TAATTTTTTTTATTTATGCAGAGGCCGAGGCCGCCTCGGCCTCTGAGCTATTCCAGAAGTAGTGAGGAGG
CTTTTTTGGAGGCCTAGGCTTTTGCAAAAAGCTTTCTAGAGGTACCACCGGAGCTTACCATGACCGAGTA
CAAGCCCACGGTGCGCCTCGCCACCCGCGACGACGTCCCCAGGGCCGTACGCACCCTCGCCGCCGCGTTC
GCCGACTACCCCGCCACGCGCCACACCGTCGATCCGGACCGCCACATCGAGCGGGTCACCGAGCTGCAAG
AACTCTTCCTCACGCGCGTCGGGCTCGACATCGGCAAGGTGTGGGTCGCGGACGACGGCGCCGCCGTGGC
GGTCTGGACCACGCCGGAGAGCGTCGAAGCGGGGGCGGTGTTCGCCGAGATCGGCCCGCGCATGGCCGAG
TTGAGCGGTTCCCGGCTGGCCGCGCAGCAACAGATGGAAGGCCTCCTGGCGCCGCACCGGCCCAAGGAGC
CCGCGTGGTTCCTGGCCACCGTCGGCGTCTCGCCCGACCACCAGGGCAAGGGTCTGGGCAGCGCCGTCGT
GCTCCCCGGAGTGGAGGCGGCCGAGCGCGCCGGGGTGCCCGCCTTCCTGGAGACCTCCGCGCCCCGCAAC
CTCCCCTTCTACGAGCGGCTCGGCTTCACCGTCACCGCCGACGTCGAGGTGCCCGAAGGACCGCGCACCT
GGTGCATGACCCGCAAGCCCGGTGCCAGTTAACGAATTCTAGATCTTGAGACAAATGGCAGTATTCATCC
ACAATTTTAAAAGAAAAGGGGGGATTGGGGGGTACAGTGCAGGGGAAAGAATAGTAGACATAATAGCAAC
AGACATACAAACTAAAGAATTACAAAAACAAATTACAAAAATTCAAAATTTTCGGGTTTATTACAGGGAC
AGCAGAGATCCACTTTGGCGCCGGCTCGAGGCCTGCAGGTGCAAAGATGGATAAAGTTTTAAACAGAGAG
GAATCTTTGCAGCTAATGGACCTTCTAGGTCTTGAAAGGAGTGGGAATTGGCTCCGGTGCCCGTCAGTGG
GCAGAGCGCACATCGCCCACAGTCCCCGAGAAGTTGGGGGGAGGGGTCGGCAATTGAACCGGTGCCTAGA
GAAGGTGGCGCGGGGTAAACTGGGAAAGTGATGTCGTGTACTGGCTCCGCCTTTTTCCCGAGGGTGGGGG
AGAACCGTATATAAGTGCAGTAGTCGCCGTGAACGTTCTTTTTCGCAACGGGTTTGCCGCCAGAACACAG
GTAAGTGCCGTGTGTGGTTCCCGCGGGCCTGGCCTCTTTACGGGTTATGGCCCTTGCGTGCCTTGAATTA
CTTCCACCTGGCTGCAGTACGTGATTCTTGATCCCGAGCTTCGGGTTGGAAGTGGGTGGGAGAGTTCGAG
GCCTTGCGCTTAAGGAGCCCCTTCGCCTCGTGCTTGAGTTGAGGCCTGGCCTGGGCGCTGGGGCCGCCGC
GTGCGAATCTGGTGGCACCTTCGCGCCTGTCTCGCTGCTTTCGATAAGTCTCTAGCCATTTAAAATTTTT
GATGACCTGCTGCGACGCTTTTTTTCTGGCAAGATAGTCTTGTAAATGCGGGCCAAGATCTGCACACTGG
TATTTCGGTTTTTGGGGCCGCGGGCGGCGACGGGGCCCGTGCGTCCCAGCGCACATGTTCGGCGAGGCGG
GGCCTGCGAGCGCGGCCACCGAGAATCGGACGGGGGTAGTCTCAAGCTGGCCGGCCTGCTCTGGTGCCTG
GCCTCGCGCCGCCGTGTATCGCCCCGCCCTGGGCGGCAAGGCTGGCCCGGTCGGCACCAGTTGCGTGAGC
GGAAAGATGGCCGCTTCCCGGCCCTGCTGCAGGGAGCTCAAAATGGAGGACGCGGCGCTCGGGAGAGCGG
GCGGGTGAGTCACCCACACAAAGGAAAAGGGCCTTTCCGTCCTCAGCCGTCGCTTCATGTGACTCCACGG
AGTACCGGGCGCCGTCCAGGCACCTCGATTAGTTCTCGAGCTTTTGGAGTACGTCGTCTTTAGGTTGGGG
GGAGGGGTTTTATGCGATGGAGTTTCCCCACACTGAGTGGGTGGAGACTGAAGTTAGGCCAGCTTGGCAC
TTGATGTAATTCTCCTTGGAATTTGCCCTTTTTGAGTTTGGATCTTGGTTCATTCTCAAGCCTCAGACAG
TGGTTCAAAGTTTTTTTCTTCCATTTCAGGTGTCGTGAGGCTAGCACCGCCACCATGCTGGACACGATGG
AGGCGCCCGGCCACTCCAGGCAGCTGCTGCTGCAGCTCAACAACCAGCGCACCAAGGGCTTCTTGTGCGA
CGTGATCATCGTGGTGCAGAACGCCCTCTTCCGCGCGCACAAGAACGTGCTGGCGGCCAGCAGCGCCTAC
CTCAAGTCCCTGGTGGTGCATGACAACCTGCTCAACCTGGACCATGACATGGTGAGCCCGGCCGTGTTCC
GCCTGGTGCTGGACTTCATCTACACCGGCCGCCTGGCTGACGGCGCAGAGGCGGCTGCGGCCGCGGCCGT
GGCCCCGGGGGCTGAGCCGAGCCTGGGCGCCGTGCTGGCCGCCGCCAGCTACCTGCAGATCCCCGACCTC
GTGGCGCTGTGCAAGAAACGCCTCAAGCGCCACGGCAAGTACTGCCACCTGCGGGGCGGCGGCGGCGGCG
GCGGCGGCTACGCGCCCTATGGTCGGCCGGGCCGGGGCCTGCGGGCCGCCACGCCGGTCATCCAGGCCTG
CTACCCGTCCCCAGTCGGGCCTCCGCCGCCGCCTGCCGCGGAGCCGCCCTCGGGCCCAGAGGCCGCGGTC
AACACGCACTGCGCCGAGCTGTACGCGTCGGGACCCGGCCCGGCCGCCGCACTCTGTGCCTCGGAGCGCC
GCTGCTCCCCTCTTTGTGGCCTGGACCTGTCCAAGAAGAGCCCGCCGGGCTCCGCGGCGCCAGAGCGGCC
GCTGGCTGAGCGCGAGCTGCCCCCGCGCCCGGACAGCCCTCCCAGCGCCGGCCCCGCCGCCTACAAGGAG
CCGCCTCTCGCCCTGCCGTCGCTGCCGCCGCTGCCCTTCCAGAAGCTGGAGGAGGCCGCACCGCCTTCCG
ACCCATTTCGCGGCGGCAGCGGCAGCCCGGGACCCGAGCCCCCCGGCCGCCCCGACGGGCCTAGTCTCCT
CTATCGCTGGATGAAGCACGAGCCGGGCCTGGGTAGCTATGGCGACGAGCTGGGCCGGGAGCGCGGCTCC
CCCAGCGAGCGCTGCGAAGAGCGTGGTGGGGACGCGGCCGTCTCGCCCGGGGGGCCCCCGCTCGGCCTGG
CGCCGCCGCCGCGCTACCCTGGCAGCCTGGACGGGCCCGGCGCGGGCGGCGACGGCGACGACTACAAGAG
CAGCAGCGAGGAGACCGGTAGCAGCGAGGACCCCAGCCCGCCTGGCGGCCACCTCGAGGGCTACCCATGC
CCGCACCTGGCCTATGGCGAGCCCGAGAGCTTCGGTGACAACCTGTACGTGTGCATTCCGTGCGGCAAGG
GCTTCCCCAGCTCTGAGCAGCTGAACGCGCACGTGGAGGCTCACGTGGAGGAGGAGGAAGCGCTGTACGG
CAGGGCCGAGGCGGCCGAAGTGGCCGCTGGGGCCGCCGGCCTAGGGCCCCCTTTTGGAGGCGGCGGGGAC
AAGGTCGCCGGGGCTCCGGGTGGCCTGGGAGAGCTGCTGCGGCCCTACCGCTGCGCGTCGTGCGACAAGA
GCTACAAGGACCCGGCCACGCTGCGGCAGCACGAGAAGACGCACTGGCTGACCCGGCCCTACCCATGCAC
CATCTGCGGGAAGAAGTTCACGCAGCGTGGGACCATGACGCGCCACATGCGCAGCCACCTGGGCCTCAAG
CCCTTCGCGTGCGACGCGTGCGGCATGCGGTTCACGCGCCAGTACCGCCTCACGGAGCACATGCGCATCC
ACTCGGGCGAGAAGCCCTACGAGTGCCAGGTGTGCGGCGGCAAGTTCGCACAGCAACGCAACCTCATCAG
CCACATGAAGATGCACGCCGTGGGGGGCGCGGCCGGCGCGGCCGGGGCGCTGGCGGGCTTGGGGGGGCTC
CCCGGCGTCCCCGGCCCCGACGGCAAGGGCAAGCTCGACTTCCCCGAGGGCGTCTTTGCTGTGGCTCGCC
TCACGGCCGAGCAGCTGAGCCTGAAGCAGCAGGACAAGGCGGCCGCGGCCGAGCTGCTGGCGCAGACCAC
GCACTTCCTGCACGACCCCAAGGTGGCGCTGGAGAGCCTCTACCCGCTGGCCAAGTTCACGGCCGAGCTG
GGCCTCAGCCCCGACAAGGCGGCCGAGGTGCTGAGCCAGGGCGCTCACCTGGCGGCCGGGCCCGACGGCC
GGACCATCGACCGTTTCTCTCCCACCTAGTAATGAACTAGTCCGTAACTTGAAAGTATTTCGATTTCTTG
GCTTTATATATCTTGTGGAAAGGACGATTGAGTAAGCGGAGCCATAAAGGAACGCGTTAAGTCGACAATC
AACCTCTGGATTACAAAATTTGTGAAAGATTGACTGGTATTCTTAACTATGTTGCTCCTTTTACGCTATG
TGGATACGCTGCTTTAATGCCTTTGTATCATGCTATTGCTTCCCGTATGGCTTTCATTTTCTCCTCCTTG
TATAAATCCTGGTTGCTGTCTCTTTATGAGGAGTTGTGGCCCGTTGTCAGGCAACGTGGCGTGGTGTGCA
CTGTGTTTGCTGACGCAACCCCCACTGGTTGGGGCATTGCCACCACCTGTCAGCTCCTTTCCGGGACTTT
CGCTTTCCCCCTCCCTATTGCCACGGCGGAACTCATCGCCGCCTGCCTTGCCCGCTGCTGGACAGGGGCT
CGGCTGTTGGGCACTGACAATTCCGTGGTGTTGTCGGGGAAATCATCGTCCTTTCCTTGGCTGCTCGCCT
GTGTTGCCACCTGGATTCTGCGCGGGACGTCCTTCTGCTACGTCCCTTCGGCCCTCAATCCAGCGGACCT
TCCTTCCCGCGGCCTGCTGCCGGCTCTGCGGCCTCTTCCGCGTCTTCGCCTTCGCCCTCAGACGAGTCGG
ATCTCCCTTTGGGCCGCCTCCCCGCGTCGACTTTAAGACCAATGACTTACAAGGCAGCTGTAGATCTTAG
CCACTTTTTAAAAGAAAAGGGGGGACTGGAAGGGCTAATTCACTCCCAACGAAGACAAGATCTGCTTTTT
GCTTGTACTGGGTCTCTCTGGTTAGACCAGATCTGAGCCTGGGAGCTCTCTGGCTAACTAGGGAACCCAC
TGCTTAAGCCTCAATAAAGCTTGCCTTGAGTGCTTCAAGTAGTGTGTGCCCGTCTGTTGTGTGACTCTGG
TAACTAGAGATCCCTCAGACCCTTTTAGTCAGTGTGGAAAATCTCTAGCAGTACGTATAGTAGTTCATGT
CATCTTATTATTCAGTATTTATAACTTGCAAAGAAATGAATATCAGAGAGTGAGAGGAACTTGTTTATTG
CAGCTTATAATGGTTACAAATAAAGCAATAGCATCACAAATTTCACAAATAAAGCATTTTTTTCACTGCA
TTCTAGTTGTGGTTTGTCCAAACTCATCAATGTATCTTATCATGTCTGGCTCTAGCTATCCCGCCCCTAA
CTCCGCCCATCCCGCCCCTAACTCCGCCCAGTTCCGCCCATTCTCCGCCCCATGGCTGACTAATTTTTTT
TATTTATGCAGAGGCCGAGGCCGCCTCGGCCTCTGAGCTATTCCAGAAGTAGTGAGGAGGCTTTTTTGGA
GGCCTAGGGACGTACCCAATTCGCCCTATAGTGAGTCGTATTACGCGCGCTCACTGGCCGTCGTTTTACA
ACGTCGTGACTGGGAAAACCCTGGCGTTACCCAACTTAATCGCCTTGCAGCACATCCCCCTTTCGCCAGC
TGGCGTAATAGCGAAGAGGCCCGCACCGATCGCCCTTCCCAACAGTTGCGCAGCCTGAATGGCGAATGGG
[124 nt withheld, positions 7841-7964]
C
[91 nt withheld, positions 7966-8056]
A
[49 nt withheld, positions 8058-8106]
CCTTTGACGTTGGAGTCCACGTTCTTT
[37 nt withheld, positions 8134-8170]
ACCCTATCTCGGTCTATTCTTTTGATTTATAAGGGATTTTGCCGATTTCGGCCTATTGGTTAAAAAATGA
GCTGATTTAACAAAAATTTAACGCGAATTTTAACAAAATATTAACGCTTACAATTTAGGTGGCACTTTTC
GGGGAAATGTGCGCGGAACCCCTATTTGTTTATTTTTCTAAATACATTCAAATATGTATCCGCTCATGAG
ACAATAACCCTGATAAATGCTTCAATAATATTGAAAAAGGAAGAGTATGAGTATTCAACATTTCCGTGTC
GCCCTTATTCCCTTTTTTGCGGCATTTTGCCTTCCTGTTTTTGCTCACCCAGAAACGCTGGTGAAAGTAA
AAGATGCTGAAGATCAGTTGGGTGCACGAGTGGGTTACATCGAACTGGATCTCAACAGCGGTAAGATCCT
TGAGAGTTTTCGCCCCGAAGAACGTTTTCCAATGATGAGCACTTTTAAAGTTCTGCTATGTGGCGCGGTA
TTATCCCGTATTGACGCCGGGCAAGAGCAACTCGGTCGCCGCATACACTATTCTCAGAATGACTTGGTTG
AGTACTCACCAGTCACAGAAAAGCATCTTACGGATGGCATGACAGTAAGAGAATTATGCAGTGCTGCCAT
AACCATGAGTGATAACACTGCGGCCAACTTACTTCTGACAACGATCGGAGGACCGAAGGAGCTAACCGCT
TTTTTGCACAACATGGGGGATCATGTAACTCGCCTTGATCGTTGGGAACCGGAGCTGAATGAAGCCATAC
CAAACGACGAGCGTGACACCACGATGCCTGTAGCAATGGCAACAACGTTGCGCAAACTATTAACTGGCGA
ACTACTTACTCTAGCTTCCCGGCAACAATTAATAGACTGGATGGAGGCGGATAAAGTTGCAGGACCACTT
CTGCGCTCGGCCCTTCCGGCTGGCTGGTTTATTGCTGATAAATCTGGAGCCGGTGAGCGTGGGTCTCGCG
GTATCATTGCAGCACTGGGGCCAGATGGTAAGCCCTCCCGTATCGTAGTTATCTACACGACGGGGAGTCA
GGCAACTATGGATGAACGAAATAGACAGATCGCTGAGATAGGTGCCTCACTGATTAAGCATTGGTAACTG
TCAGACCAAGTTTACTCATATATACTTTAGATTGATTTAAAACTTCATTTTTAATTTAAAAGGATCTAGG
TGAAGATCCTTTTTGATAATCTCATGACCAAAATCCCTTAACGTGAGTTTTCGTTCCACTGAGCGTCAGA
CCCCGTAGAAAAGATCAAAGGATCTTCTTGAGATCCTTTTTTTCTGCGCGTAATCTGCTGCTTGCAAACA
AAAAAACCACCGCTACCAGCGGTGGTTTGTTTGCCGGATCAAGAGCTACCAACTCTTTTTCCGAAGGTAA
CTGGCTTCAGCAGAGCGCAGATACCAAATACTGTTCTTCTAGTGTAGCCGTAGTTAGGCCACCACTTCAA
GAACTCTGTAGCACCGCCTACATACCTCGCTCTGCTAATCCTGTTACCAGTGGCTGCTGCCAGTGGCGAT
AAGTCGTGTCTTACCGGGTTGGACTCAAGACGATAGTTACCGGATAAGGCGCAGCGGTCGGGCTGAACGG
GGGGTTCGTGCACACAGCCCAGCTTGGAGCGAACGACCTACACCGAACTGAGATACCTACAGCGTGAGCT
ATGAGAAAGCGCCACGCTTCCCGAAGGGAGAAAGGCGGACAGGTATCCGGTAAGCGGCAGGGTCGGAACA
GGAGAGCGCACGAGGGAGCTTCCAGGGGGAAACGCCTGGTATCTTTATAGTCCTGTCGGGTTTCGCCACC
TCTGACTTGAGCGTCGATTTTTGTGATGCTCGTCAGGGGGGCGGAGCCTATGGAAAAACGCCAGCAACGC
GGCCTTTTTACGGTTCCTGGCCTTTTGCTGGCCTTTTGCTCACATGTTCTTTCCTGCGTTATCCCCTGAT
TCTGTGGATAACCGTATTACCGCCTTTGAGTGAGCTGATACCGCTCGCCGCAGCCGAACGACCGAGCGCA
GCGAGTCAGTGAGCGAGGAAGCGGAAGAGCGCCCAATACGCAAACCGCCTCTCCCCGCGCGTTGGCCGAT
TCATTAATGCAGCTGGCACGACAGGTTTCCCGACTGGAAAGCGGGCAGTGAGCGCAACGCAATTAATGTG
AGTTAGCTCACTCATTAGGCACCCCAGGCTTTACACTTTATGCTTCCGGCTCGTATGTTGTGTGGAATTG
TGAGCGGATAACAATTTCACACAGGAAACAGCTATGACCATGATTACGCCAAGCGCGCAATTAACCCTCA
CTAAAGGGAACAAAAGCTGGAGCTGCAAGC
Features (pLannotate 1.2.2; 31 found; start..end, strand, type, name):
      5..231     +  promoter       RSV promoter: Rous sarcoma virus enhancer/promoter
    232..412     +  LTR            5' LTR (truncated): truncated 5' long terminal repeat (LTR) from HIV-1
    459..584     +  misc_feature   HIV-1 Ψ: packaging signal of human immunodeficiency virus type 1
    568..931     +  CDS            HIV-1 gag (fragment): gag protein from human immunodeficiency virus 1; gag
   1077..1310    +  misc_feature   RRE: The Rev response element (RRE) of HIV-1 allows for Rev-dependent mRNA export from the nucleus to the cytoplasm.
   1687..1713    +  CDS            Rev (fragment): human immunodeficiency virus 1 (HIV-1) Rev protein; rev; enhances nuclear export of unspliced and incompletely spliced viral mRNAs
   1720..1743    +  promoter       SV40 promoter (fragment): SV40 early promoter
   1744..1815    +  promoter       SV40 promoter (fragment): SV40 enhancer and early promoter
   1839..1974    +  rep_origin     SV40 ori: SV40 origin of replication
   2020..2616    +  CDS            PuroR (fragment): puromycin N-acetyltransferase; pac from Streptomyces; confers resistance to puromycin
   2665..2782    +  misc_feature   cPPT/CTS: central polypurine tract and central termination sequence of HIV-1
   2847..2913    +  CDS            small t antigen (fragment): SV40 (simian virus 40) small t antigen
   2920..4098    +  promoter       EF-1α promoter: strong constitutive promoter for human elongation factor EF-1α
   4097..6256    +  CDS            HIC1: HIC1_HUMAN - Also known as ZBTB29. Experimental evidence at protein level: Swiss-Prot protein existence level 1. Transcriptional repressor (PubMed:12052894, PubMed:15231840). Recognizes and binds to the consensus sequence '5- [CG]NG[CG]GGGCA[CA]CC-3' (PubMed:15231840). May act as a tumor suppressor (PubMed:20154726). Involved in development of head, face, limbs and ventral body wall (By similarity). Involved in down- regulation of SIRT1 and thereby is involved in regulation of p53/TP53- dependent apoptotic DNA-damage responses (PubMed:16269335). The specific target gene promoter association se
   6272..6325    +  promoter       U6 promoter (fragment): RNA polymerase III promoter for human U6 snRNA
   6367..6955    +  misc_feature   WPRE: woodchuck hepatitis virus posttranscriptional regulatory element
   7006..7025    +  misc_feature   cPPT/CTS (fragment): central polypurine tract and central termination sequence of HIV-1
   7027..7260    +  LTR            3' LTR (ΔU3): self-inactivating 3' long terminal repeat (LTR) from HIV-1
   7338..7459    +  polyA_signal   SV40 poly(A) signal: SV40 polyadenylation signal
   7499..7634    +  rep_origin     SV40 ori: SV40 origin of replication
   7655..7673    -  promoter       T7 promoter: promoter for bacteriophage T7 RNA polymerase
   7681..7836    +  CDS            lacZα (fragment): LacZα fragment of β-galactosidase; lacZ fragment
   7841..8269    +  rep_origin     f1 ori (sequence partly withheld): f1 bacteriophage origin of replication; arrow indicates direction of (+) strand synthesis
   8322..8426    +  promoter       AmpR promoter: bla
   8427..9287    +  CDS            AmpR: β-lactamase; bla; confers resistance to ampicillin, carbenicillin, and related antibiotics
   9458..10046   +  rep_origin     ori: high-copy-number ColE1/pMB1/pBR322/pUC origin of replication
  10229..10321   +  CDS            lacI (fragment): lac repressor; lacI; The lac repressor binds to the lac operator to inhibit transcription in E. coli. This inhibition can be relieved by adding lactose or isopropyl-β-D-thiogalactopyranoside (IPTG).
  10334..10355   +  protein_bind   CAP binding site: CAP binding activates transcription in the presence of cAMP. E. coli catabolite activator protein
  10370..10400   +  promoter       lac promoter: promoter for the E. coli lac operon
  10408..10424   +  protein_bind   lac operator: The lac repressor binds to the lac operator to inhibit transcription in E. coli. This inhibition can be relieved by adding lactose or isopropyl-β-D-thiogalactopyranoside (IPTG). lac repressor encoded by lacI
  10469..10487   +  promoter       T3 promoter: promoter for bacteriophage T3 RNA polymerase
