[The description below was written by a language model from this plasmid's Addgene catalogue record and pLannotate feature annotations shown in this document.]
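Description:
TFORF2299 is a lentiviral mammalian expression plasmid built on the pLX_TRC317 backbone and carrying the human HIC1 open reading frame (also known as ZBTB29), a zinc-finger/BTB transcriptional repressor with proposed tumour-suppressor activity. It belongs to a barcoded transcription factor ORF collection in which each clone carries a unique 24-bp barcode, so that the transcription factor delivered to a cell can be identified in pooled overexpression screens. The barcode is not annotated as a separate feature. In bacteria the plasmid is maintained by a high-copy ColE1/pUC-type origin and selected with ampicillin through the β-lactamase gene. An f1 origin and remnants of a lac/lacZα cloning region flanked by T3 and T7 promoters are also present in the backbone. The depositor notes that the plasmid may recombine during propagation.

The transfer cassette has a third-generation layout. An RSV promoter fused to a truncated HIV-1 5' LTR drives genomic RNA production, followed by the Ψ packaging signal, a gag fragment and the RRE for Rev-dependent export. A self-inactivating ΔU3 3' LTR and an SV40 polyadenylation signal close the cassette. Inside it, an SV40 early promoter/origin region sits upstream of the puromycin N-acetyltransferase gene, allowing selection of transduced cells. A cPPT/CTS element, which aids nuclear import of the viral genome, follows the marker. The strong constitutive EF-1α promoter then drives HIC1, and a downstream WPRE enhances transcript stability and expression. A short U6 promoter fragment is annotated between the ORF and the WPRE, but the record does not explain its role. The ORF was produced by gene synthesis, and the construct is intended for HIC1 overexpression, for example in directed differentiation screens.
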