Addgene plasmid #144007: TFORF2299
Purpose: Lentiviral vector for overexpressing transcription factor ORFs with unique 24-bp barcodes. Barcodes facilitate identification of transcription factors in pooled screens.
Depositing lab: Feng Zhang. Depositing organization: Broad Institute. Publication: A transcription factor atlas of directed differentiation. Joung J, Ma S, Tay T, Geiger-Schuller KR, Kirchgatterer PC, Verdine VK, Guo B, Arias-Garcia MA, Allen WE, Singh A, Kuksenko O, Abudayyeh OO, Gootenberg JS, Fu Z, Macrae RK, Buenrostro JD, Regev A, Zhang F. Cell. 2023 Jan 5;186(1):209-229.e26. doi: 10.1016/j.cell.2022.11.026. PubMed 36608654.
Backbone
  Vector backbone: pLX_TRC317
  Backbone manufacturer: Broad Institute Genetic Perturbation Platform
  Backbone size w/o insert (bp): 8264
  Vector type: Mammalian Expression, Lentiviral
  Selectable markers: Puromycin
Growth in bacteria
  Bacterial resistance: Ampicillin, 100 μg/mL
  Growth temperature: 37°C
  Growth strain: NEB Stable
  Copy number: High Copy
Gene/Insert
  Gene/Insert name: HIC1
  Species: H. sapiens (human)
  Insert size (bp): 2246
  Entrez Gene: HIC1 (a.k.a. ZBTB29, ZNF901, hic-1)
  Promoter: EF1a
  Cloning method: Unknown
  Sequencing primers: 5′ GGGTGGAGACTGAAGTTAGGCCAG; 3′ CACATAGCGTAAAAGGAGCAACATAG
Terms and licenses: Academic/Nonprofit Terms; Industry Terms: Not Available to Industry
Depositor comments: NM_006497,ENST00000399849,ENST00000619757 . The transcription factor ORF portion of this plasmid was synthesized by Genewiz. Please test multiple small colonies in case of plasmid recombination. To make this collection available in a timely manner, a portion of this collection was not fully sequenced by Addgene. If an Addgene verified full plasmid sequence is not available, please contact us prior to placing an order to request the full sequence.
How to cite: TFORF2299 was a gift from Feng Zhang (Addgene plasmid # 144007 ; http://n2t.net/addgene:144007 ; RRID:Addgene_144007)
