>Addgene plasmid #144007 | TFORF2299 | depositor partial sequence | sequence record 284145 | Insert
ACCGCCACCATGCTGGACACGATGGAGGCGCCCGGCCACTCCAGGCAGCTGCTGCTGCAGCTCAACAACC
AGCGCACCAAGGGCTTCTTGTGCGACGTGATCATCGTGGTGCAGAACGCCCTCTTCCGCGCGCACAAGAA
CGTGCTGGCGGCCAGCAGCGCCTACCTCAAGTCCCTGGTGGTGCATGACAACCTGCTCAACCTGGACCAT
GACATGGTGAGCCCGGCCGTGTTCCGCCTGGTGCTGGACTTCATCTACACCGGCCGCCTGGCTGACGGCG
CAGAGGCGGCTGCGGCCGCGGCCGTGGCCCCGGGGGCTGAGCCGAGCCTGGGCGCCGTGCTGGCCGCCGC
CAGCTACCTGCAGATCCCCGACCTCGTGGCGCTGTGCAAGAAACGCCTCAAGCGCCACGGCAAGTACTGC
CACCTGCGGGGCGGCGGCGGCGGCGGCGGCGGCTACGCGCCCTATGGTCGGCCGGGCCGGGGCCTGCGGG
CCGCCACGCCGGTCATCCAGGCCTGCTACCCGTCCCCAGTCGGGCCTCCGCCGCCGCCTGCCGCGGAGCC
GCCCTCGGGCCCAGAGGCCGCGGTCAACACGCACTGCGCCGAGCTGTACGCGTCGGGACCCGGCCCGGCC
GCCGCACTCTGTGCCTCGGAGCGCCGCTGCTCCCCTCTTTGTGGCCTGGACCTGTCCAAGAAGAGCCCGC
CGGGCTCCGCGGCGCCAGAGCGGCCGCTGGCTGAGCGCGAGCTGCCCCCGCGCCCGGACAGCCCTCCCAG
CGCCGGCCCCGCCGCCTACAAGGAGCCGCCTCTCGCCCTGCCGTCGCTGCCGCCGCTGCCCTTCCAGAAG
CTGGAGGAGGCCGCACCGCCTTCCGACCCATTTCGCGGCGGCAGCGGCAGCCCGGGACCCGAGCCCCCCG
GCCGCCCCGACGGGCCTAGTCTCCTCTATCGCTGGATGAAGCACGAGCCGGGCCTGGGTAGCTATGGCGA
CGAGCTGGGCCGGGAGCGCGGCTCCCCCAGCGAGCGCTGCGAAGAGCGTGGTGGGGACGCGGCCGTCTCG
CCCGGGGGGCCCCCGCTCGGCCTGGCGCCGCCGCCGCGCTACCCTGGCAGCCTGGACGGGCCCGGCGCGG
GCGGCGACGGCGACGACTACAAGAGCAGCAGCGAGGAGACCGGTAGCAGCGAGGACCCCAGCCCGCCTGG
CGGCCACCTCGAGGGCTACCCATGCCCGCACCTGGCCTATGGCGAGCCCGAGAGCTTCGGTGACAACCTG
TACGTGTGCATTCCGTGCGGCAAGGGCTTCCCCAGCTCTGAGCAGCTGAACGCGCACGTGGAGGCTCACG
TGGAGGAGGAGGAAGCGCTGTACGGCAGGGCCGAGGCGGCCGAAGTGGCCGCTGGGGCCGCCGGCCTAGG
GCCCCCTTTTGGAGGCGGCGGGGACAAGGTCGCCGGGGCTCCGGGTGGCCTGGGAGAGCTGCTGCGGCCC
TACCGCTGCGCGTCGTGCGACAAGAGCTACAAGGACCCGGCCACGCTGCGGCAGCACGAGAAGACGCACT
GGCTGACCCGGCCCTACCCATGCACCATCTGCGGGAAGAAGTTCACGCAGCGTGGGACCATGACGCGCCA
CATGCGCAGCCACCTGGGCCTCAAGCCCTTCGCGTGCGACGCGTGCGGCATGCGGTTCACGCGCCAGTAC
CGCCTCACGGAGCACATGCGCATCCACTCGGGCGAGAAGCCCTACGAGTGCCAGGTGTGCGGCGGCAAGT
TCGCACAGCAACGCAACCTCATCAGCCACATGAAGATGCACGCCGTGGGGGGCGCGGCCGGCGCGGCCGG
GGCGCTGGCGGGCTTGGGGGGGCTCCCCGGCGTCCCCGGCCCCGACGGCAAGGGCAAGCTCGACTTCCCC
GAGGGCGTCTTTGCTGTGGCTCGCCTCACGGCCGAGCAGCTGAGCCTGAAGCAGCAGGACAAGGCGGCCG
CGGCCGAGCTGCTGGCGCAGACCACGCACTTCCTGCACGACCCCAAGGTGGCGCTGGAGAGCCTCTACCC
GCTGGCCAAGTTCACGGCCGAGCTGGGCCTCAGCCCCGACAAGGCGGCCGAGGTGCTGAGCCAGGGCGCT
CACCTGGCGGCCGGGCCCGACGGCCGGACCATCGACCGTTTCTCTCCCACCTAGTAATGAACTAGTCCGT
AACTTGAAAGTATTTCGATTTCTTGGCTTTATATATCTTGTGGAAAGGACGATTGAGTAAGCGGAGCCAT
AAAGGA
