>Addgene plasmid #144007 | TFORF2299 | depositor partial sequence | sequence record 284146 | Barcode
TTGAGTAAGCGGAGCCATAAAGGA
